Addgene plasmid #110860: pLenti-HF1RA-PGK-Puro
Purpose: Lentiviral vector for constitutive expression of Cas9-HF1RA in mammalian cells (codon optimized)
Depositing lab: Lukas Dow. Depositing organization: Cornell University. Publication: Optimized base editors enable efficient editing in cells, organoids and mice. Zafra MP, Schatoff EM, Katti A, Foronda M, Breinig M, Schweitzer AY, Simon A, Han T, Goswami S, Montgomery E, Thibado J, Kastenhuber ER, Sanchez-Rivera FJ, Shi J, Vakoc CR, Lowe SW, Tschaharganeh DF, Dow LE. Nat Biotechnol. 2018 Jul 3. pii: nbt.4194. doi: 10.1038/nbt.4194. PubMed 29969439.
Backbone
  Vector backbone: Adapted from lentiCRISPRv1
  Backbone size w/o insert (bp): 6296
  Vector type: Lentiviral
  Selectable markers: Puromycin
Growth in bacteria
  Bacterial resistance: Ampicillin, 100 μg/mL
  Growth temperature: 30°C
  Growth strain: NEB Stable
  Copy number: Low Copy
Gene/Insert
  Gene/Insert name: Cas9-HF1RA (alt name: HF1RA)
  Species: Synthetic
  Insert size (bp): 4227
  Mutation: R661A, Q695A, Q926A, and NLS sequence at the N-terminus
  Promoter: EF1s
  Tag / fusion protein: FLAG (N terminal on insert)
  Cloning method: Gibson Cloning
  Sequencing primers: 5′ TAAGTGCAGTAGTCGCCGTG; 3′ TTAAGAATACCAGTCAATCTTTC
Terms and licenses: Academic/Nonprofit Terms; Industry Terms: Not Available to Industry
How to cite: pLenti-HF1RA-PGK-Puro was a gift from Lukas Dow (Addgene plasmid # 110860 ; http://n2t.net/addgene:110860 ; RRID:Addgene_110860)
