[The description below was written by a language model from this plasmid's Addgene catalogue record and pLannotate feature annotations shown in this document.]
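Description:
pLenti-HF1RA-PGK-Puro is a lentiviral expression vector adapted from lentiCRISPRv1, built for constitutive expression of a codon-optimized, synthetic high-fidelity Cas9 variant (Cas9-HF1RA) in mammalian cells. The viral portion has a third-generation, self-inactivating layout. An RSV promoter fused to a truncated HIV-1 5' LTR drives genomic RNA production in packaging cells. It is followed by the Ψ packaging signal with a gag fragment, the Rev response element for Rev-dependent nuclear export, and the cPPT/CTS, which aids nuclear import of the reverse-transcribed genome. A ΔU3 3' LTR closes the unit, so LTR promoter activity is lost after integration. In bacteria the plasmid is maintained through a ColE1/pUC-type origin and ampicillin resistance, although the record lists it as low copy. An f1 ori, an SV40 ori and poly(A) signal, and remnants of lac and T7/T3 elements are carried over in the backbone.

The payload consists of two independent expression units. A short EF-1α core promoter (EF1s) drives the Cas9 open reading frame, which the annotation software splits into N- and C-terminal Streptococcus pyogenes Cas9 segments that together form one contiguous coding region. According to the record, the protein carries the R661A, Q695A and Q926A substitutions, an N-terminal FLAG tag and an N-terminal nuclear localization signal; the tag and NLS are not annotated separately in the feature table. Downstream, a mouse PGK promoter drives puromycin N-acetyltransferase for selection of transduced cells, and a WPRE enhances transcript expression. No guide RNA cassette is annotated, so guides would have to be supplied separately. The vector is suited to generating stable cell populations expressing this Cas9 variant, and it was deposited with work on optimized genome and base editors.
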