Features (pLannotate 1.2.2; 28 found; start..end, strand, type, name):
      5..231     +  promoter       RSV promoter: Rous sarcoma virus enhancer/promoter
    232..412     +  LTR            5' LTR (truncated): truncated 5' long terminal repeat (LTR) from HIV-1
    459..584     +  misc_feature   HIV-1 Ψ: packaging signal of human immunodeficiency virus type 1
    568..931     +  CDS            HIV-1 gag (fragment): gag protein from human immunodeficiency virus 1; gag
   1077..1310    +  misc_feature   RRE: The Rev response element (RRE) of HIV-1 allows for Rev-dependent mRNA export from the nucleus to the cytoplasm.
   1687..1713    +  CDS            Rev (fragment): human immunodeficiency virus 1 (HIV-1) Rev protein; rev; enhances nuclear export of unspliced and incompletely spliced viral mRNAs
   1723..1840    +  misc_feature   cPPT/CTS: central polypurine tract and central termination sequence of HIV-1
   1909..2120    +  promoter       EF-1α core promoter: core promoter for human elongation factor EF-1α
   2224..3825    +  CDS            Cas9(N): N-terminal portion of Streptococcus pyogenes Cas9 (Zetsche et al., 2015)
   3826..6324    +  CDS            Cas9(C): C-terminal portion of Streptococcus pyogenes Cas9 (Zetsche et al., 2015)
   6387..6886    +  promoter       PGK promoter: mouse phosphoglycerate kinase 1 promoter
   6907..7506    +  CDS            PuroR: puromycin N-acetyltransferase; pac from Streptomyces alboniger; confers resistance to puromycin
   7522..8110    +  misc_feature   WPRE: woodchuck hepatitis virus posttranscriptional regulatory element
   8161..8180    +  misc_feature   cPPT/CTS (fragment): central polypurine tract and central termination sequence of HIV-1
   8182..8415    +  LTR            3' LTR (ΔU3): self-inactivating 3' long terminal repeat (LTR) from HIV-1
   8493..8614    +  polyA_signal   SV40 poly(A) signal: SV40 polyadenylation signal
   8654..8789    +  rep_origin     SV40 ori: SV40 origin of replication
   8810..8828    -  promoter       T7 promoter: promoter for bacteriophage T7 RNA polymerase
   8836..8991    +  CDS            lacZα (fragment): LacZα fragment of β-galactosidase; lacZ fragment
   8996..9424    +  rep_origin     f1 ori (sequence partly withheld): f1 bacteriophage origin of replication; arrow indicates direction of (+) strand synthesis
   9477..9581    +  promoter       AmpR promoter: bla
   9582..10442   +  CDS            AmpR: β-lactamase; bla; confers resistance to ampicillin, carbenicillin, and related antibiotics
  10613..11201   +  rep_origin     ori: high-copy-number ColE1/pMB1/pBR322/pUC origin of replication
  11384..11476   +  CDS            lacI (fragment): lac repressor; lacI; The lac repressor binds to the lac operator to inhibit transcription in E. coli. This inhibition can be relieved by adding lactose or isopropyl-β-D-thiogalactopyranoside (IPTG).
  11489..11510   +  protein_bind   CAP binding site: CAP binding activates transcription in the presence of cAMP. E. coli catabolite activator protein
  11525..11555   +  promoter       lac promoter: promoter for the E. coli lac operon
  11559..11581   +  protein_bind   lac operator (fragment): The lac repressor binds to the lac operator to inhibit transcription in E. coli. This inhibition can be relieved by adding lactose or isopropyl-β-D-thiogalactopyranoside (IPTG). lac repressor encoded by lacI
  11624..11642   +  promoter       T3 promoter: promoter for bacteriophage T3 RNA polymerase
>Addgene plasmid #110860 | pLenti-HF1RA-PGK-Puro | depositor full sequence | sequence record 208412 | Full Sequence
TTAATGTAGTCTTATGCAATACTCTTGTAGTCTTGCAACATGGTAACGATGAGTTAGCAACATGCCTTAC
AAGGAGAGAAAAAGCACCGTGCATGCCGATTGGTGGAAGTAAGGTGGTACGATCGTGCCTTATTAGGAAG
GCAACAGACGGGTCTGACATGGATTGGACGAACCACTGAATTGCCGCATTGCAGAGATATTGTATTTAAG
TGCCTAGCTCGATACATAAACGGGTCTCTCTGGTTAGACCAGATCTGAGCCTGGGAGCTCTCTGGCTAAC
TAGGGAACCCACTGCTTAAGCCTCAATAAAGCTTGCCTTGAGTGCTTCAAGTAGTGTGTGCCCGTCTGTT
GTGTGACTCTGGTAACTAGAGATCCCTCAGACCCTTTTAGTCAGTGTGGAAAATCTCTAGCAGTGGCGCC
CGAACAGGGACTTGAAAGCGAAAGGGAAACCAGAGGAGCTCTCTCGACGCAGGACTCGGCTTGCTGAAGC
GCGCACGGCAAGAGGCGAGGGGCGGCGACTGGTGAGTACGCCAAAAATTTTGACTAGCGGAGGCTAGAAG
GAGAGAGATGGGTGCGAGAGCGTCAGTATTAAGCGGGGGAGAATTAGATCGCGATGGGAAAAAATTCGGT
TAAGGCCAGGGGGAAAGAAAAAATATAAATTAAAACATATAGTATGGGCAAGCAGGGAGCTAGAACGATT
CGCAGTTAATCCTGGCCTGTTAGAAACATCAGAAGGCTGTAGACAAATACTGGGACAGCTACAACCATCC
CTTCAGACAGGATCAGAAGAACTTAGATCATTATATAATACAGTAGCAACCCTCTATTGTGTGCATCAAA
GGATAGAGATAAAAGACACCAAGGAAGCTTTAGACAAGATAGAGGAAGAGCAAAACAAAAGTAAGACCAC
CGCACAGCAAGCGGCCGCTGATCTTCAGACCTGGAGGAGGAGATATGAGGGACAATTGGAGAAGTGAATT
ATATAAATATAAAGTAGTAAAAATTGAACCATTAGGAGTAGCACCCACCAAGGCAAAGAGAAGAGTGGTG
CAGAGAGAAAAAAGAGCAGTGGGAATAGGAGCTTTGTTCCTTGGGTTCTTGGGAGCAGCAGGAAGCACTA
TGGGCGCAGCGTCAATGACGCTGACGGTACAGGCCAGACAATTATTGTCTGGTATAGTGCAGCAGCAGAA
CAATTTGCTGAGGGCTATTGAGGCGCAACAGCATCTGTTGCAACTCACAGTCTGGGGCATCAAGCAGCTC
CAGGCAAGAATCCTGGCTGTGGAAAGATACCTAAAGGATCAACAGCTCCTGGGGATTTGGGGTTGCTCTG
GAAAACTCATTTGCACCACTGCTGTGCCTTGGAATGCTAGTTGGAGTAATAAATCTCTGGAACAGATTTG
GAATCACACGACCTGGATGGAGTGGGACAGAGAAATTAACAATTACACAAGCTTAATACACTCCTTAATT
GAAGAATCGCAAAACCAGCAAGAAAAGAATGAACAAGAATTATTGGAATTAGATAAATGGGCAAGTTTGT
GGAATTGGTTTAACATAACAAATTGGCTGTGGTATATAAAATTATTCATAATGATAGTAGGAGGCTTGGT
AGGTTTAAGAATAGTTTTTGCTGTACTTTCTATAGTGAATAGAGTTAGGCAGGGATATTCACCATTATCG
TTTCAGACCCACCTCCCAACCCCGAGGGGACCCAGACCACAATTTTAAAAGAAAAGGGGGGATTGGGGGG
TACAGTGCAGGGGAAAGAATAGTAGACATAATAGCAACAGACATACAAACTAAAGAATTACAAAAACAAA
TTACAAAAATTCAAAATTTTCGGGTTTATTACAGGGACAGCAGAGATCCACTTTGGCGCCGGCTCGAGTG
GCTCCGGTGCCCGTCAGTGGGCAGAGCGCACATCGCCCACAGTCCCCGAGAAGTTGGGGGGAGGGGTCGG
CAATTGAACCGGTGCCTAGAGAAGGTGGCGCGGGGTAAACTGGGAAAGTGATGTCGTGTACTGGCTCCGC
CTTTTTCCCGAGGGTGGGGGAGAACCGTATATAAGTGCAGTAGTCGCCGTGAACGTTCTTTTTCGCAACG
GGTTTGCCGCCAGAACACAGGTGTCGTGACGCGGGATCCGCCACCATGGATTACAAAGACGATGACGATA
AGATGGCCCCAAAGAAGAAGCGGAAGGTCGGTATCCACGGAGTCCCAGCAGCCGACAAGAAGTACAGCAT
CGGCCTGGACATCGGCACCAACTCTGTGGGCTGGGCCGTGATCACCGACGAGTACAAGGTGCCCAGCAAG
AAATTCAAGGTGCTGGGCAACACCGACCGGCACAGCATCAAGAAGAACCTGATCGGAGCCCTGCTGTTCG
ACAGCGGCGAAACAGCCGAGGCCACCCGGCTGAAGAGAACCGCCAGAAGAAGATACACCAGACGGAAGAA
CCGGATCTGCTATCTGCAAGAGATCTTCAGCAACGAGATGGCCAAGGTGGACGACAGCTTCTTCCACAGA
CTGGAAGAGTCCTTCCTGGTGGAAGAGGATAAGAAGCACGAGCGGCACCCCATCTTCGGCAACATCGTGG
ACGAGGTGGCCTACCACGAGAAGTACCCCACCATCTACCACCTGAGAAAGAAACTGGTGGACAGCACCGA
CAAGGCCGACCTGCGGCTGATCTATCTGGCCCTGGCCCACATGATCAAGTTCCGGGGCCACTTCCTGATC
GAGGGCGACCTGAACCCCGACAACAGCGACGTGGACAAGCTGTTCATCCAGCTGGTGCAGACCTACAACC
AGCTGTTCGAGGAAAACCCCATCAACGCCAGCGGCGTGGACGCCAAGGCCATCCTGTCTGCCAGACTGAG
CAAGAGCAGACGGCTGGAAAATCTGATCGCCCAGCTGCCCGGCGAGAAGAAGAATGGCCTGTTCGGAAAC
CTGATTGCCCTGAGCCTGGGCCTGACCCCCAACTTCAAGAGCAACTTCGACCTGGCCGAGGATGCCAAAC
TGCAGCTGAGCAAGGACACCTACGACGACGACCTGGACAACCTGCTGGCCCAGATCGGCGACCAGTACGC
CGACCTGTTTCTGGCCGCCAAGAACCTGTCCGACGCCATCCTGCTGAGCGACATCCTGAGAGTGAACACC
GAGATCACCAAGGCCCCCCTGAGCGCCTCTATGATCAAGAGATACGACGAGCACCACCAGGACCTGACCC
TGCTGAAAGCTCTCGTGCGGCAGCAGCTGCCTGAGAAGTACAAAGAGATTTTCTTCGACCAGAGCAAGAA
CGGCTACGCCGGCTACATTGACGGCGGAGCCAGCCAGGAAGAGTTCTACAAGTTCATCAAGCCCATCCTG
GAAAAGATGGACGGCACCGAGGAACTGCTCGTGAAGCTGAACAGAGAGGACCTGCTGCGGAAGCAGCGGA
CCTTCGACAACGGCAGCATCCCCCACCAGATCCACCTGGGAGAGCTGCACGCCATTCTGCGGCGGCAGGA
AGATTTTTACCCATTCCTGAAGGACAACCGGGAAAAGATCGAGAAGATCCTGACCTTCCGCATCCCCTAC
TACGTGGGCCCTCTGGCCAGGGGAAACAGCAGATTCGCCTGGATGACCAGAAAGAGCGAGGAAACCATCA
CCCCCTGGAACTTCGAGGAAGTGGTGGACAAGGGCGCTTCCGCCCAGAGCTTCATCGAGCGGATGACCAA
CTTCGATAAGAACCTGCCCAACGAGAAGGTGCTGCCCAAGCACAGCCTGCTGTACGAGTACTTCACCGTG
TATAACGAGCTGACCAAAGTGAAATACGTGACCGAGGGAATGAGAAAGCCCGCCTTCCTGAGCGGCGAGC
AGAAAAAGGCCATCGTGGACCTGCTGTTCAAGACCAACCGGAAAGTGACCGTGAAGCAGCTGAAAGAGGA
CTACTTCAAGAAAATCGAGTGCTTCGACTCCGTGGAAATCTCCGGCGTGGAAGATCGGTTCAACGCCTCC
CTGGGCACATACCACGATCTGCTGAAAATTATCAAGGACAAGGACTTCCTGGACAATGAGGAAAACGAGG
ACATTCTGGAAGATATCGTGCTGACCCTGACACTGTTTGAGGACAGAGAGATGATCGAGGAACGGCTGAA
AACCTATGCCCACCTGTTCGACGACAAAGTGATGAAGCAGCTGAAGCGGCGGAGATACACCGGCTGGGGC
GCCCTGAGCCGGAAGCTGATCAACGGCATCCGGGACAAGCAGTCCGGCAAGACAATCCTGGATTTCCTGA
AGTCCGACGGCTTCGCCAACAGAAACTTCATGGCCCTGATCCACGACGACAGCCTGACCTTTAAAGAGGA
CATCCAGAAAGCCCAGGTGTCCGGCCAGGGCGATAGCCTGCACGAGCACATTGCCAATCTGGCCGGCAGC
CCCGCCATTAAGAAGGGCATCCTGCAGACAGTGAAGGTGGTGGACGAGCTCGTGAAAGTGATGGGCCGGC
ACAAGCCCGAGAACATCGTGATCGAAATGGCCAGAGAGAACCAGACCACCCAGAAGGGACAGAAGAACAG
CCGCGAGAGAATGAAGCGGATCGAAGAGGGCATCAAAGAGCTGGGCAGCCAGATCCTGAAAGAACACCCC
GTGGAAAACACCCAGCTGCAGAACGAGAAGCTGTACCTGTACTACCTGCAGAATGGGCGGGATATGTACG
TGGACCAGGAACTGGACATCAACCGGCTGTCCGACTACGATGTGGACCATATCGTGCCTCAGAGCTTTCT
GAAGGACGACTCCATCGACAACAAGGTGCTGACCAGAAGCGACAAGAACCGGGGCAAGAGCGACAACGTG
CCCTCCGAAGAGGTCGTGAAGAAGATGAAGAACTACTGGCGGCAGCTGCTGAACGCCAAGCTGATTACCC
AGAGAAAGTTCGACAATCTGACCAAGGCCGAGAGAGGCGGCCTGAGCGAACTGGATAAGGCCGGCTTCAT
CAAGAGACAGCTGGTGGAAACCCGGGCCATCACAAAGCACGTGGCACAGATCCTGGACTCCCGGATGAAC
ACTAAGTACGACGAGAATGACAAGCTGATCCGGGAAGTGAAAGTGATCACCCTGAAGTCCAAGCTGGTGT
CCGATTTCCGGAAGGATTTCCAGTTTTACAAAGTGCGCGAGATCAACAACTACCACCACGCCCACGACGC
CTACCTGAACGCCGTCGTGGGAACCGCCCTGATCAAAAAGTACCCTAAGCTGGAAAGCGAGTTCGTGTAC
GGCGACTACAAGGTGTACGACGTGCGGAAGATGATCGCCAAGAGCGAGCAGGAAATCGGCAAGGCTACCG
CCAAGTACTTCTTCTACAGCAACATCATGAACTTTTTCAAGACCGAGATTACCCTGGCCAACGGCGAGAT
CCGGAAGCGGCCTCTGATCGAGACAAACGGCGAAACCGGGGAGATCGTGTGGGATAAGGGCCGGGATTTT
GCCACCGTGCGGAAAGTGCTGAGCATGCCCCAAGTGAATATCGTGAAAAAGACCGAGGTGCAGACAGGCG
GCTTCAGCAAAGAGTCTATCCTGCCCAAGAGGAACAGCGATAAGCTGATCGCCAGAAAGAAGGACTGGGA
CCCTAAGAAGTACGGCGGCTTCGACAGCCCCACCGTGGCCTATTCTGTGCTGGTGGTGGCCAAAGTGGAA
AAGGGCAAGTCCAAGAAACTGAAGAGTGTGAAAGAGCTGCTGGGGATCACCATCATGGAAAGAAGCAGCT
TCGAGAAGAATCCCATCGACTTTCTGGAAGCCAAGGGCTACAAAGAAGTGAAAAAGGACCTGATCATCAA
GCTGCCTAAGTACTCCCTGTTCGAGCTGGAAAACGGCCGGAAGAGAATGCTGGCCTCTGCCGGCGAACTG
CAGAAGGGAAACGAACTGGCCCTGCCCTCCAAATATGTGAACTTCCTGTACCTGGCCAGCCACTATGAGA
AGCTGAAGGGCTCCCCCGAGGATAATGAGCAGAAACAGCTGTTTGTGGAACAGCACAAGCACTACCTGGA
CGAGATCATCGAGCAGATCAGCGAGTTCTCCAAGAGAGTGATCCTGGCCGACGCTAATCTGGACAAAGTG
CTGTCCGCCTACAACAAGCACCGGGATAAGCCCATCAGAGAGCAGGCCGAGAATATCATCCACCTGTTTA
CCCTGACCAATCTGGGAGCCCCTGCCGCCTTCAAGTACTTTGACACCACCATCGACCGGAAGAGGTACAC
CAGCACCAAAGAGGTGCTGGACGCCACCCTGATCCACCAGAGCATCACCGGCCTGTACGAGACACGGATC
GACCTGTCTCAGCTGGGAGGCGACAAGCGTCCTGCTGCTACTAAGAAAGCTGGTCAAGCTAAGAAAAAGA
AATAAGCTAGCCTACCGGGTAGGGGAGGCGCTTTTCCCAAGGCAGTCTGGAGCATGCGCTTTAGCAGCCC
CGCTGGGCACTTGGCGCTACACAAGTGGCCTCTGGCCTCGCACACATTCCACATCCACCGGTAGGCGCCA
ACCGGCTCCGTTCTTTGGTGGCCCCTTCGCGCCACCTTCTACTCCTCCCCTAGTCAGGAAGTTCCCCCCC
GCCCCGCAGCTCGCGTCGTGCAGGACGTGACAAATGGAAGTAGCACGTCTCACTAGTCTCGTGCAGATGG
ACAGCACCGCTGAGCAATGGAAGCGGGTAGGCCTTTGGGGCAGCGGCCAATAGCAGCTTTGCTCCTTCGC
TTTCTGGGCTCAGAGGCTGGGAAGGGGTGGGTCCGGGGGCGGGCTCAGGGGCGGGCTCAGGGGCGGGGCG
GGCGCCCGAAGGTCCTCCGGAGGCCCGGCATTCTGCACGCTTCAAAAGCGCACGTCTGCCGCGCTGTTCT
CCTCTTCCTCATCTCCGGGCCTTTCGACCTGCAGCCCAAGCTTACCATGACCGAGTACAAGCCCACGGTG
CGCCTCGCCACCCGCGACGACGTCCCCAGGGCCGTACGCACCCTCGCCGCCGCGTTCGCCGACTACCCCG
CCACGCGCCACACCGTCGATCCGGACCGCCACATCGAGCGGGTCACCGAGCTGCAAGAACTCTTCCTCAC
GCGCGTCGGGCTCGACATCGGCAAGGTGTGGGTCGCGGACGACGGCGCCGCGGTGGCGGTCTGGACCACG
CCGGAGAGCGTCGAAGCGGGGGCGGTGTTCGCCGAGATCGGCCCGCGCATGGCCGAGTTGAGCGGTTCCC
GGCTGGCCGCGCAGCAACAGATGGAAGGCCTCCTGGCGCCGCACCGGCCCAAGGAGCCCGCGTGGTTCCT
GGCCACCGTCGGCGTCTCGCCCGACCACCAGGGCAAGGGTCTGGGCAGCGCCGTCGTGCTCCCCGGAGTG
GAGGCGGCCGAGCGCGCCGGGGTGCCCGCCTTCCTGGAGACCTCCGCGCCCCGCAACCTCCCCTTCTACG
AGCGGCTCGGCTTCACCGTCACCGCCGACGTCGAGGTGCCCGAAGGACCGCGCACCTGGTGCATGACCCG
CAAGCCCGGTGCCTGAACGCGTTAAGTCGACAATCAACCTCTGGATTACAAAATTTGTGAAAGATTGACT
GGTATTCTTAACTATGTTGCTCCTTTTACGCTATGTGGATACGCTGCTTTAATGCCTTTGTATCATGCTA
TTGCTTCCCGTATGGCTTTCATTTTCTCCTCCTTGTATAAATCCTGGTTGCTGTCTCTTTATGAGGAGTT
GTGGCCCGTTGTCAGGCAACGTGGCGTGGTGTGCACTGTGTTTGCTGACGCAACCCCCACTGGTTGGGGC
ATTGCCACCACCTGTCAGCTCCTTTCCGGGACTTTCGCTTTCCCCCTCCCTATTGCCACGGCGGAACTCA
TCGCCGCCTGCCTTGCCCGCTGCTGGACAGGGGCTCGGCTGTTGGGCACTGACAATTCCGTGGTGTTGTC
GGGGAAATCATCGTCCTTTCCTTGGCTGCTCGCCTGTGTTGCCACCTGGATTCTGCGCGGGACGTCCTTC
TGCTACGTCCCTTCGGCCCTCAATCCAGCGGACCTTCCTTCCCGCGGCCTGCTGCCGGCTCTGCGGCCTC
TTCCGCGTCTTCGCCTTCGCCCTCAGACGAGTCGGATCTCCCTTTGGGCCGCCTCCCCGCGTCGACTTTA
AGACCAATGACTTACAAGGCAGCTGTAGATCTTAGCCACTTTTTAAAAGAAAAGGGGGGACTGGAAGGGC
TAATTCACTCCCAACGAAGACAAGATCTGCTTTTTGCTTGTACTGGGTCTCTCTGGTTAGACCAGATCTG
AGCCTGGGAGCTCTCTGGCTAACTAGGGAACCCACTGCTTAAGCCTCAATAAAGCTTGCCTTGAGTGCTT
CAAGTAGTGTGTGCCCGTCTGTTGTGTGACTCTGGTAACTAGAGATCCCTCAGACCCTTTTAGTCAGTGT
GGAAAATCTCTAGCAGTACGTATAGTAGTTCATGTCATCTTATTATTCAGTATTTATAACTTGCAAAGAA
ATGAATATCAGAGAGTGAGAGGAACTTGTTTATTGCAGCTTATAATGGTTACAAATAAAGCAATAGCATC
ACAAATTTCACAAATAAAGCATTTTTTTCACTGCATTCTAGTTGTGGTTTGTCCAAACTCATCAATGTAT
CTTATCATGTCTGGCTCTAGCTATCCCGCCCCTAACTCCGCCCATCCCGCCCCTAACTCCGCCCAGTTCC
GCCCATTCTCCGCCCCATGGCTGACTAATTTTTTTTATTTATGCAGAGGCCGAGGCCGCCTCGGCCTCTG
AGCTATTCCAGAAGTAGTGAGGAGGCTTTTTTGGAGGCCTAGGGACGTACCCAATTCGCCCTATAGTGAG
TCGTATTACGCGCGCTCACTGGCCGTCGTTTTACAACGTCGTGACTGGGAAAACCCTGGCGTTACCCAAC
TTAATCGCCTTGCAGCACATCCCCCTTTCGCCAGCTGGCGTAATAGCGAAGAGGCCCGCACCGATCGCCC
TTCCCAACAGTTGCGCAGCCTGAATGGCGAATGGG
[124 nt withheld, positions 8996-9119]
C
[91 nt withheld, positions 9121-9211]
A
[49 nt withheld, positions 9213-9261]
CCTTTGACGTTGGAGTCCACGTTCTTT
[37 nt withheld, positions 9289-9325]
ACCCTATCTCGGTCTATTCTTTTGATTTATAAGGGATTTTGCCGATTTCGGCCTATTGGTTAAAAAATGA
GCTGATTTAACAAAAATTTAACGCGAATTTTAACAAAATATTAACGCTTACAATTTAGGTGGCACTTTTC
GGGGAAATGTGCGCGGAACCCCTATTTGTTTATTTTTCTAAATACATTCAAATATGTATCCGCTCATGAG
ACAATAACCCTGATAAATGCTTCAATAATATTGAAAAAGGAAGAGTATGAGTATTCAACATTTCCGTGTC
GCCCTTATTCCCTTTTTTGCGGCATTTTGCCTTCCTGTTTTTGCTCACCCAGAAACGCTGGTGAAAGTAA
AAGATGCTGAAGATCAGTTGGGTGCACGAGTGGGTTACATCGAACTGGATCTCAACAGCGGTAAGATCCT
TGAGAGTTTTCGCCCCGAAGAACGTTTTCCAATGATGAGCACTTTTAAAGTTCTGCTATGTGGCGCGGTA
TTATCCCGTATTGACGCCGGGCAAGAGCAACTCGGTCGCCGCATACACTATTCTCAGAATGACTTGGTTG
AGTACTCACCAGTCACAGAAAAGCATCTTACGGATGGCATGACAGTAAGAGAATTATGCAGTGCTGCCAT
AACCATGAGTGATAACACTGCGGCCAACTTACTTCTGACAACGATCGGAGGACCGAAGGAGCTAACCGCT
TTTTTGCACAACATGGGGGATCATGTAACTCGCCTTGATCGTTGGGAACCGGAGCTGAATGAAGCCATAC
CAAACGACGAGCGTGACACCACGATGCCTGTAGCAATGGCAACAACGTTGCGCAAACTATTAACTGGCGA
ACTACTTACTCTAGCTTCCCGGCAACAATTAATAGACTGGATGGAGGCGGATAAAGTTGCAGGACCACTT
CTGCGCTCGGCCCTTCCGGCTGGCTGGTTTATTGCTGATAAATCTGGAGCCGGTGAGCGTGGGTCTCGCG
GTATCATTGCAGCACTGGGGCCAGATGGTAAGCCCTCCCGTATCGTAGTTATCTACACGACGGGGAGTCA
GGCAACTATGGATGAACGAAATAGACAGATCGCTGAGATAGGTGCCTCACTGATTAAGCATTGGTAACTG
TCAGACCAAGTTTACTCATATATACTTTAGATTGATTTAAAACTTCATTTTTAATTTAAAAGGATCTAGG
TGAAGATCCTTTTTGATAATCTCATGACCAAAATCCCTTAACGTGAGTTTTCGTTCCACTGAGCGTCAGA
CCCCGTAGAAAAGATCAAAGGATCTTCTTGAGATCCTTTTTTTCTGCGCGTAATCTGCTGCTTGCAAACA
AAAAAACCACCGCTACCAGCGGTGGTTTGTTTGCCGGATCAAGAGCTACCAACTCTTTTTCCGAAGGTAA
CTGGCTTCAGCAGAGCGCAGATACCAAATACTGTTCTTCTAGTGTAGCCGTAGTTAGGCCACCACTTCAA
GAACTCTGTAGCACCGCCTACATACCTCGCTCTGCTAATCCTGTTACCAGTGGCTGCTGCCAGTGGCGAT
AAGTCGTGTCTTACCGGGTTGGACTCAAGACGATAGTTACCGGATAAGGCGCAGCGGTCGGGCTGAACGG
GGGGTTCGTGCACACAGCCCAGCTTGGAGCGAACGACCTACACCGAACTGAGATACCTACAGCGTGAGCT
ATGAGAAAGCGCCACGCTTCCCGAAGGGAGAAAGGCGGACAGGTATCCGGTAAGCGGCAGGGTCGGAACA
GGAGAGCGCACGAGGGAGCTTCCAGGGGGAAACGCCTGGTATCTTTATAGTCCTGTCGGGTTTCGCCACC
TCTGACTTGAGCGTCGATTTTTGTGATGCTCGTCAGGGGGGCGGAGCCTATGGAAAAACGCCAGCAACGC
GGCCTTTTTACGGTTCCTGGCCTTTTGCTGGCCTTTTGCTCACATGTTCTTTCCTGCGTTATCCCCTGAT
TCTGTGGATAACCGTATTACCGCCTTTGAGTGAGCTGATACCGCTCGCCGCAGCCGAACGACCGAGCGCA
GCGAGTCAGTGAGCGAGGAAGCGGAAGAGCGCCCAATACGCAAACCGCCTCTCCCCGCGCGTTGGCCGAT
TCATTAATGCAGCTGGCACGACAGGTTTCCCGACTGGAAAGCGGGCAGTGAGCGCAACGCAATTAATGTG
AGTTAGCTCACTCATTAGGCACCCCAGGCTTTACACTTTATGCTTCCGGCTCGTATGTTGTGTGGAATTG
TGAGCGGATAACAATTTCACACAGGAAACAGCTATGACCATGATTACGCCAAGCGCGCAATTAACCCTCA
CTAAAGGGAACAAAAGCTGGAGCTGCAAGC
