>Addgene plasmid #110860 | pLenti-HF1RA-PGK-Puro | addgene partial sequence | sequence record 260633 | Addgene Partial NGS Result
TGTAGTCTTATGCAATACTCTTGTAGTCTTGCAACATGGTAACGATGAGTTAGCAACATGCCTTACAAGG
AGAGAAAAAGCACCGTGCATGCCGATTGGTGGAAGTAAGGTGGTACGATCGTGCCTTATTAGGAAGGCAA
CAGACGGGTCTGACATGGATTGGACGAACCACTGAATTGCCGCATTGCAGAGATATTGTATTTAAGTGCC
TAGCTCGATACATAAACGGGTCTCTCTGGTTAGACCAGATCTGAGCCTGGGAGCTCTCTGGCTAACTAGG
GAACCCACTGCTTAAGCCTCAATAAAGCTTGCCTTGAGTGCTTCAAGTAGTGTGTGCCCGTCTGTTGTGT
GACTCTGGTAACTAGAGATCCCTCAGACCCTTTTAGTCAGTGTGGAAAATCTCTAGCAGTGGCGCCCGAA
CAGGGACTTGAAAGCGAAAGGGAAACCAGAGGAGCTCTCTCGACGCAGGACTCGGCTTGCTGAAGCGCGC
ACGGCAAGAGGCGAGGGGCGGCGACTGGTGAGTACGCCAAAAATTTTGACTAGCGGAGGCTAGAAGGAGA
GAGATGGGTGCGAGAGCGTCAGTATTAAGCGGGGGAGAATTAGATCGCGATGGGAAAAAATTCGGTTAAG
GCCAGGGGGAAAGAAAAAATATAAATTAAAACATATAGTATGGGCAAGCAGGGAGCTAGAACGATTCGCA
GTTAATCCTGGCCTGTTAGAAACATCAGAAGGCTGTAGACAAATACTGGGACAGCTACAACCATCCCTTC
AGACAGGATCAGAAGAACTTAGATCATTATATAATACAGTAGCAACCCTCTATTGTGTGCATCAAAGGAT
AGAGATAAAAGACACCAAGGAAGCTTTAGACAAGATAGAGGAAGAGCAAAACAAAAGTAAGACCACCGCA
CAGCAAGCGGCCGCTGATCTTCAGACCTGGAGGAGGAGATATGAGGGACAATTGGAGAAGTGAATTATAT
AAATATAAAGTAGTAAAAATTGAACCATTAGGAGTAGCACCCACCAAGGCAAAGAGAAGAGTGGTGCAGA
GAGAAAAAAGAGCAGTGGGAATAGGAGCTTTGTTCCTTGGGTTCTTGGGAGCAGCAGGAAGCACTATGGG
CGCAGCGTCAATGACGCTGACGGTACAGGCCAGACAATTATTGTCTGGTATAGTGCAGCAGCAGAACAAT
TTGCTGAGGGCTATTGAGGCGCAACAGCATCTGTTGCAACTCACAGTCTGGGGCATCAAGCAGCTCCAGG
CAAGAATCCTGGCTGTGGAAAGATACCTAAAGGATCAACAGCTCCTGGGGATTTGGGGTTGCTCTGGAAA
ACTCATTTGCACCACTGCTGTGCCTTGGAATGCTAGTTGGAGTAATAAATCTCTGGAACAGATTTGGAAT
CACACGACCTGGATGGAGTGGGACAGAGAAATTAACAATTACACAAGCTTAATACACTCCTTAATTGAAG
AATCGCAAAACCAGCAAGAAAAGAATGAACAAGAATTATTGGAATTAGATAAATGGGCAAGTTTGTGGAA
TTGGTTTAACATAACAAATTGGCTGTGGTATATAAAATTATTCATAATGATAGTAGGAGGCTTGGTAGGT
TTAAGAATAGTTTTTGCTGTACTTTCTATAGTGAATAGAGTTAGGCAGGGATATTCACCATTATCGTTTC
AGACCCACCTCCCAACCCCGAGGGGACCCAGACCACAATTTTAAAAGAAAAGGGGGGATTGGGGGGTACA
GTGCAGGGGAAAGAATAGTAGACATAATAGCAACAGACATACAAACTAAAGAATTACAAAAACAAATTAC
AAAAATTCAAAATTTTCGGGTTTATTACAGGGACAGCAGAGATCCACTTTGGCGCCGGCTCGAGTGGCTC
CGGTGCCCGTCAGTGGGCAGAGCGCACATCGCCCACAGTCCCCGAGAAGTTGGGGGGAGGGGTCGGCAAT
TGAACCGGTGCCTAGAGAAGGTGGCGCGGGGTAAACTGGGAAAGTGATGTCGTGTACTGGCTCCGCCTTT
TTCCCGAGGGTGGGGGAGAACCGTATATAAGTGCAGTAGTCGCCGTGAACGTTCTTTTTCGCAACGGGTT
TGCCGCCAGAACACAGGTGTCGTGACGCGGGATCCGCCACCATGGATTACAAAGACGATGACGATAAGAT
GGCCCCAAAGAAGAAGCGGAAGGTCGGTATCCACGGAGTCCCAGCAGCCGACAAGAAGTACAGCATCGGC
CTGGACATCGGCACCAACTCTGTGGGCTGGGCCGTGATCACCGACGAGTACAAGGTGCCCAGCAAGAAAT
TCAAGGTGCTGGGCAACACCGACCGGCACAGCATCAAGAAGAACCTGATCGGAGCCCTGCTGTTCGACAG
CGGCGAAACAGCCGAGGCCACCCGGCTGAAGAGAACCGCCAGAAGAAGATACACCAGACGGAAGAACCGG
ATCTGCTATCTGCAAGAGATCTTCAGCAACGAGATGGCCAAGGTGGACGACAGCTTCTTCCACAGACTGG
AAGAGTCCTTCCTGGTGGAAGAGGATAAGAAGCACGAGCGGCACCCCATCTTCGGCAACATCGTGGACGA
GGTGGCCTACCACGAGAAGTACCCCACCATCTACCACCTGAGAAAGAAACTGGTGGACAGCACCGACAAG
GCCGACCTGCGGCTGATCTATCTGGCCCTGGCCCACATGATCAAGTTCCGGGGCCACTTCCTGATCGAGG
GCGACCTGAACCCCGACAACAGCGACGTGGACAAGCTGTTCATCCAGCTGGTGCAGACCTACAACCAGCT
GTTCGAGGAAAACCCCATCAACGCCAGCGGCGTGGACGCCAAGGCCATCCTGTCTGCCAGACTGAGCAAG
AGCAGACGGCTGGAAAATCTGATCGCCCAGCTGCCCGGCGAGAAGAAGAATGGCCTGTTCGGAAACCTGA
TTGCCCTGAGCCTGGGCCTGACCCCCAACTTCAAGAGCAACTTCGACCTGGCCGAGGATGCCAAACTGCA
GCTGAGCAAGGACACCTACGACGACGACCTGGACAACCTGCTGGCCCAGATCGGCGACCAGTACGCCGAC
CTGTTTCTGGCCGCCAAGAACCTGTCCGACGCCATCCTGCTGAGCGACATCCTGAGAGTGAACACCGAGA
TCACCAAGGCCCCCCTGAGCGCCTCTATGATCAAGAGATACGACGAGCACCACCAGGACCTGACCCTGCT
GAAAGCTCTCGTGCGGCAGCAGCTGCCTGAGAAGTACAAAGAGATTTTCTTCGACCAGAGCAAGAACGGC
TACGCCGGCTACATTGACGGCGGAGCCAGCCAGGAAGAGTTCTACAAGTTCATCAAGCCCATCCTGGAAA
AGATGGACGGCACCGAGGAACTGCTCGTGAAGCTGAACAGAGAGGACCTGCTGCGGAAGCAGCGGACCTT
CGACAACGGCAGCATCCCCCACCAGATCCACCTGGGAGAGCTGCACGCCATTCTGCGGCGGCAGGAAGAT
TTTTACCCATTCCTGAAGGACAACCGGGAAAAGATCGAGAAGATCCTGACCTTCCGCATCCCCTACTACG
TGGGCCCTCTGGCCAGGGGAAACAGCAGATTCGCCTGGATGACCAGAAAGAGCGAGGAAACCATCACCCC
CTGGAACTTCGAGGAAGTGGTGGACAAGGGCGCTTCCGCCCAGAGCTTCATCGAGCGGATGACCAACTTC
GATAAGAACCTGCCCAACGAGAAGGTGCTGCCCAAGCACAGCCTGCTGTACGAGTACTTCACCGTGTATA
ACGAGCTGACCAAAGTGAAATACGTGACCGAGGGAATGAGAAAGCCCGCCTTCCTGAGCGGCGAGCAGAA
AAAGGCCATCGTGGACCTGCTGTTCAAGACCAACCGGAAAGTGACCGTGAAGCAGCTGAAAGAGGACTAC
TTCAAGAAAATCGAGTGCTTCGACTCCGTGGAAATCTCCGGCGTGGAAGATCGGTTCAACGCCTCCCTGG
GCACATACCACGATCTGCTGAAAATTATCAAGGACAAGGACTTCCTGGACAATGAGGAAAACGAGGACAT
TCTGGAAGATATCGTGCTGACCCTGACACTGTTTGAGGACAGAGAGATGATCGAGGAACGGCTGAAAACC
TATGCCCACCTGTTCGACGACAAAGTGATGAAGCAGCTGAAGCGGCGGAGATACACCGGCTGGGGCGCCC
TGAGCCGGAAGCTGATCAACGGCATCCGGGACAAGCAGTCCGGCAAGACAATCCTGGATTTCCTGAAGTC
CGACGGCTTCGCCAACAGAAACTTCATGGCCCTGATCCACGACGACAGCCTGACCTTTAAAGAGGACATC
CAGAAAGCCCAGGTGTCCGGCCAGGGCGATAGCCTGCACGAGCACATTGCCAATCTGGCCGGCAGCCCCG
CCATTAAGAAGGGCATCCTGCAGACAGTGAAGGTGGTGGACGAGCTCGTGAAAGTGATGGGCCGGCACAA
GCCCGAGAACATCGTGATCGAAATGGCCAGAGAGAACCAGACCACCCAGAAGGGACAGAAGAACAGCCGC
GAGAGAATGAAGCGGATCGAAGAGGGCATCAAAGAGCTGGGCAGCCAGATCCTGAAAGAACACCCCGTGG
AAAACACCCAGCTGCAGAACGAGAAGCTGTACCTGTACTACCTGCAGAATGGGCGGGATATGTACGTGGA
CCAGGAACTGGACATCAACCGGCTGTCCGACTACGATGTGGACCATATCGTGCCTCAGAGCTTTCTGAAG
GACGACTCCATCGACAACAAGGTGCTGACCAGAAGCGACAAGAACCGGGGCAAGAGCGACAACGTGCCCT
CCGAAGAGGTCGTGAAGAAGATGAAGAACTACTGGCGGCAGCTGCTGAACGCCAAGCTGATTACCCAGAG
AAAGTTCGACAATCTGACCAAGGCCGAGAGAGGCGGCCTGAGCGAACTGGATAAGGCCGGCTTCATCAAG
AGACAGCTGGTGGAAACCCGGGCCATCACAAAGCACGTGGCACAGATCCTGGACTCCCGGATGAACACTA
AGTACGACGAGAATGACAAGCTGATCCGGGAAGTGAAAGTGATCACCCTGAAGTCCAAGCTGGTGTCCGA
TTTCCGGAAGGATTTCCAGTTTTACAAAGTGCGCGAGATCAACAACTACCACCACGCCCACGACGCCTAC
CTGAACGCCGTCGTGGGAACCGCCCTGATCAAAAAGTACCCTAAGCTGGAAAGCGAGTTCGTGTACGGCG
ACTACAAGGTGTACGACGTGCGGAAGATGATCGCCAAGAGCGAGCAGGAAATCGGCAAGGCTACCGCCAA
GTACTTCTTCTACAGCAACATCATGAACTTTTTCAAGACCGAGATTACCCTGGCCAACGGCGAGATCCGG
AAGCGGCCTCTGATCGAGACAAACGGCGAAACCGGGGAGATCGTGTGGGATAAGGGCCGGGATTTTGCCA
CCGTGCGGAAAGTGCTGAGCATGCCCCAAGTGAATATCGTGAAAAAGACCGAGGTGCAGACAGGCGGCTT
CAGCAAAGAGTCTATCCTGCCCAAGAGGAACAGCGATAAGCTGATCGCCAGAAAGAAGGACTGGGACCCT
AAGAAGTACGGCGGCTTCGACAGCCCCACCGTGGCCTATTCTGTGCTGGTGGTGGCCAAAGTGGAAAAGG
GCAAGTCCAAGAAACTGAAGAGTGTGAAAGAGCTGCTGGGGATCACCATCATGGAAAGAAGCAGCTTCGA
GAAGAATCCCATCGACTTTCTGGAAGCCAAGGGCTACAAAGAAGTGAAAAAGGACCTGATCATCAAGCTG
CCTAAGTACTCCCTGTTCGAGCTGGAAAACGGCCGGAAGAGAATGCTGGCCTCTGCCGGCGAACTGCAGA
AGGGAAACGAACTGGCCCTGCCCTCCAAATATGTGAACTTCCTGTACCTGGCCAGCCACTATGAGAAGCT
GAAGGGCTCCCCCGAGGATAATGAGCAGAAACAGCTGTTTGTGGAACAGCACAAGCACTACCTGGACGAG
ATCATCGAGCAGATCAGCGAGTTCTCCAAGAGAGTGATCCTGGCCGACGCTAATCTGGACAAAGTGCTGT
CCGCCTACAACAAGCACCGGGATAAGCCCATCAGAGAGCAGGCCGAGAATATCATCCACCTGTTTACCCT
GACCAATCTGGGAGCCCCTGCCGCCTTCAAGTACTTTGACACCACCATCGACCGGAAGAGGTACACCAGC
ACCAAAGAGGTGCTGGACGCCACCCTGATCCACCAGAGCATCACCGGCCTGTACGAGACACGGATCGACC
TGTCTCAGCTGGGAGGCGACAAGCGTCCTGCTGCTACTAAGAAAGCTGGTCAAGCTAAGAAAAAGAAATA
AGCTAGCCTACCGGGTAGGGGAGGCGCTTTTCCCAAGGCAGTCTGGAGCATGCGCTTTAGCAGCCCCGCT
GGGCACTTGGCGCTACACAAGTGGCCTCTGGCCTCGCACACATTCCACATCCACCGGTAGGCGCCAACCG
GCTCCGTTCTTTGGTGGCCCCTTCGCGCCACCTTCTACTCCTCCCCTAGTCAGGAAGTTCCCCCCCGCCC
CGCAGCTCGCGTCGTGCAGGACGTGACAAATGGAAGTAGCACGTCTCACTAGTCTCGTGCAGATGGACAG
CACCGCTGAGCAATGGAAGCGGGTAGGCCTTTGGGGCAGCGGCCAATAGCAGCTTTGCTCCTTCGCTTTC
TGGGCTCAGAGGCTGGGAAGGGGTGGGTCCGGGGGCGGGCTCAGGGGCGGGGCGGGCGCCCGAAGGTCCT
CCGGAGGCCCGGCATTCTGCACGCTTCAAAAGCGCACGTCTGCCGCGCTGTTCTCCTCTTCCTCATCTCC
GGGCCTTTCGACCTGCAGCCCAAGCTTACCATGACCGAGTACAAGCCCACGGTGCGCCTCGCCACCCGCG
ACGACGTCCCCAGGGCCGTACGCACCCTCGCCGCCGCGTTCGCCGACTACCCCGCCACGCGCCACACCGT
CGATCCGGACCGCCACATCGAGCGGGTCACCGAGCTGCAAGAACTCTTCCTCACGCGCGTCGGGCTCGAC
ATCGGCAAGGTGTGGGTCGCGGACGACGGCGCCGCGGTGGCGGTCTGGACCACGCCGGAGAGCGTCGAAG
CGGGGGCGGTGTTCGCCGAGATCGGCCCGCGCATGGCCGAGTTGAGCGGTTCCCGGCTGGCCGCGCAGCA
ACAGATGGAAGGCCTCCTGGCGCCGCACCGGCCCAAGGAGCCCGCGTGGTTCCTGGCCACCGTCGGCGTC
TCGCCCGACCACCAGGGCAAGGGTCTGGGCAGCGCCGTCGTGCTCCCCGGAGTGGAGGCGGCCGAGCGCG
CCGGGGTGCCCGCCTTCCTGGAGACCTCCGCGCCCCGCAACCTCCCCTTCTACGAGCGGCTCGGCTTCAC
CGTCACCGCCGACGTCGAGGTGCCCGAAGGACCGCGCACCTGGTGCATGACCCGCAAGCCCGGTGCCTGA
TTCTAGAAAGTCGACAATCAACCTCTGGATTACAAAATTTGTGAAAGATTGACTGGTATTCTTAACTATG
TTGCTCCTTTTACGCTATGTGGATACGCTGCTTTAATGCCTTTGTATCATGCTATTGCTTCCCGTATGGC
TTTCATTTTCTCCTCCTTGTATAAATCCTGGTTGCTGTCTCTTTATGAGGAGTTGTGGCCCGTTGTCAGG
CAACGTGGCGTGGTGTGCACTGTGTTTGCTGACGCAACCCCCACTGGTTGGGGCATTGCCACCACCTGTC
AGCTCCTTTCCGGGACTTTCGCTTTCCCCCTCCCTATTGCCACGGCGGAACTCATCGCCGCCTGCCTTGC
CCGCTGCTGGACAGGGGCTCGGCTGTTGGGCACTGACAATTCCGTGGTGTTGTCGGGGAAATCATCGTCC
TTTCCTTGGCTGCTCGCCTGTGTTGCCACCTGGATTCTGCGCGGGACGTCCTTCTGCTACGTCCCTTCGG
CCCTCAATCCAGCGGACCTTCCTTCCCGCGGCCTGCTGCCGGCTCTGCGGCCTCTTCCGCGTCTTCGCCT
TCGCCCTCAGACGAGTCGGATCTCCCTTTGGGCCGCCTCCCCGCGTCGACTTTAAGACCAATGACTTACA
AGGCAGCTGTAGATCTTAGCCACTTTTTAAAAGAAAAGGGGGGACTGGAAGGGCTAATTCACTCCCAACG
AAGACAAGATCTGCTTTTTGCTTGTACTGGGTCTCTCTGGTTAGACCAGATCTGAGCCTGGGAGCTCTCT
GGCTAACTAGGGAACCCACTGCTTAAGCCTCAATAAAGCTTGCCTTGAGTGCTTCAAGTAGTGTGTGCCC
GTCTGTTGTGTGACTCTGGTAACTAGAGATCCCTCAGACCCTTTTAGTCAGTGTGGAAAATCTCTAGCAG
TACGTATAGTAGTTCATGTCATCTTATTATTCAGTATTTATAACTTGCAAAGAAATGAATATCAGAGAGT
GAGAGGAACTTGTTTATTGCAGCTTATAATGGTTACAAATAAAGCAATAGCATCACAAATTTCACAAATA
AAGCATTTTTTTCACTGCATTCTAGTTGTGGTTTGTCCAAACTCATCAATGTATCTTATCATGTCTGGCT
CTAGCTATCCCGCCCCTAACTCCGCCCATCCCGCCCCTAACTCCGCCCAGTTCCGCCCATTCTCCGCCCC
ATGGCTGACTAATTTTTTTTATTTATGCAGAGGCCGAGGCCGCCTCGGCCTCTGAGCTATTCCAGAAGTA
GTGAGGAGGCTTTTTTGGAGGCCTAGGGACGTACCCAATTCGCCCTATAGTGAGTCGTATTACGCGCGCT
CACTGGCCGTCGTTTTACAACGTCGTGACTGGGAAAACCCTGGCGTTACCCAACTTAATCGCCTTGCAGC
ACATCCCCCTTTCGCCAGCTGGCGTAATAGCGAAGAGGCCCGCACCGATCGCCCTTCCCAACAGTTGCGC
AGCCTGAATGGCGAATGGG
[124 nt withheld, positions 8980-9103]
C
[91 nt withheld, positions 9105-9195]
A
[49 nt withheld, positions 9197-9245]
CCTTTGACGTTGGAGTCCACGTTCTTT
[37 nt withheld, positions 9273-9309]
ACCCTATCTCGGTCTATTCTTTTGATTTATAAGGGATTTTGCCGATTTCGGCCTATTGGTTAAAAAATGA
GCTGATTTAACAAAAATTTAACGCGAATTTTAACAAAATATTAACGCTTACAATTTAGGTGGCACTTTTC
GGGGAAATGTGCGCGGAACCCCTATTTGTTTATTTTTCTAAATACATTCAAATATGTATCCGCTCATGAG
ACAATAACCCTGATAAATGCTTCAATAATATTGAAAAAGGAAGAGTATGAGTATTCAACATTTCCGTGTC
GCCCTTATTCCCTTTTTTGCGGCATTTTGCCTTCCTGTTTTTGCTCACCCAGAAACGCTGGTGAAAGTAA
AAGATGCTGAAGATCAGTTGGGTGCACGAGTGGGTTACATCGAACTGGATCTCAACAGCGGTAAGATCCT
TGAGAGTTTTCGCCCCGAAGAACGTTTTCCAATGATGAGCACTTTTAAAGTTCTGCTATGTGGCGCGGTA
TTATCCCGTATTGACGCCGGGCAAGAGCAACTCGGTCGCCGCATACACTATTCTCAGAATGACTTGGTTG
AGTACTCACCAGTCACAGAAAAGCATCTTACGGATGGCATGACAGTAAGAGAATTATGCAGTGCTGCCAT
AACCATGAGTGATAACACTGCGGCCAACTTACTTCTGACAACGATCGGAGGACCGAAGGAGCTAACCGCT
TTTTTGCACAACATGGGGGATCATGTAACTCGCCTTGATCGTTGGGAACCGGAGCTGAATGAAGCCATAC
CAAACGACGAGCGTGACACCACGATGCCTGTAGCAATGGCAACAACGTTGCGCAAACTATTAACTGGCGA
ACTACTTACTCTAGCTTCCCGGCAACAATTAATAGACTGGATGGAGGCGGATAAAGTTGCAGGACCACTT
CTGCGCTCGGCCCTTCCGGCTGGCTGGTTTATTGCTGATAAATCTGGAGCCGGTGAGCGTGGGTCTCGCG
GTATCATTGCAGCACTGGGGCCAGATGGTAAGCCCTCCCGTATCGTAGTTATCTACACGACGGGGAGTCA
GGCAACTATGGATGAACGAAATAGACAGATCGCTGAGATAGGTGCCTCACTGATTAAGCATTGGTAACTG
TCAGACCAAGTTTACTCATATATACTTTAGATTGATTTAAAACTTCATTTTTAATTTAAAAGGATCTAGG
TGAAGATCCTTTTTGATAATCTCATGACCAAAATCCCTTAACGTGAGTTTTCGTTCCACTGAGCGTCAGA
CCCCGTAGAAAAGATCAAAGGATCTTCTTGAGATCCTTTTTTTCTGCGCGTAATCTGCTGCTTGCAAACA
AAAAAACCACCGCTACCAGCGGTGGTTTGTTTGCCGGATCAAGAGCTACCAACTCTTTTTCCGAAGGTAA
CTGGCTTCAGCAGAGCGCAGATACCAAATACTGTTCTTCTAGTGTAGCCGTAGTTAGGCCACCACTTCAA
GAACTCTGTAGCACCGCCTACATACCTCGCTCTGCTAATCCTGTTACCAGTGGCTGCTGCCAGTGGCGAT
AAGTCGTGTCTTACCGGGTTGGACTCAAGACGATAGTTACCGGATAAGGCGCAGCGGTCGGGCTGAACGG
GGGGTTCGTGCACACAGCCCAGCTTGGAGCGAACGACCTACACCGAACTGAGATACCTACAGCGTGAGCT
ATGAGAAAGCGCCACGCTTCCCGAAGGGAGAAAGGCGGACAGGTATCCGGTAAGCGGCAGGGTCGGAACA
GGAGAGCGCACGAGGGAGCTTCCAGGGGGAAACGCCTGGTATCTTTATAGTCCTGTCGGGTTTCGCCACC
TCTGACTTGAGCGTCGATTTTTGTGATGCTCGTCAGGGGGGCGGAGCCTATGGAAAAACGCCAGCAACGC
GGCCTTTTTACGGTTCCTGGCCTTTTGCTGGCCTTTTGCTCACATGTTCTTTCCTGCGTTATCCCCTGAT
TCTGTGGATAACCGTATTACCGCCTTTGAGTGAGCTGATACCGCTCGCCGCAGCCGAACGACCGAGCGCA
GCGAGTCAGTGAGCGAGGAAGCGGAAGAGCGCCCAATACGCAAACCGCCTCTCCCCGCGCGTTGGCCGAT
TCATTAATGCAGCTGGCACGACAGGTTTCCCGACTGGAAAGCGGGCAGTGAGCGCAACGCAATTAATGTG
AGTTAGCTCACTCATTAGGCACCCCAGGCTTTACACTTTATGCTTCCGGCTCGTATGTTGTGTGGAATTG
TGAGCGGATAACAATTTCACACAGGAAACAGCTATGACCATGATTACGCCAAGCGCGCAATTAACCCTCA
CTAAAGGGAACAAAAGCTGGAGCTGCAAGCTTAA
